Addgene plasmid #81177: pcDNA 3.1 (+) Tacδ
Purpose: Mammalian expression of human Tacδ (GFFKR cytoplasmic tail)
Depositing lab: Chinten James Lim. Publication: The membrane-proximal KXGFFKR motif of alpha-integrin mediates chemoresistance. Liu CC, Leclair P, Yap SQ, Lim CJ. Mol Cell Biol. 2013 Nov;33(21):4334-45. doi: 10.1128/MCB.00580-13. Epub 2013 Sep 3. PubMed 24001772.
Backbone
  Vector backbone: pcDNA3.1(+)hygro
  Backbone manufacturer: Invitrogen
  Vector type: Mammalian Expression
  Selectable markers: Hygromycin
Growth in bacteria
  Bacterial resistance: Ampicillin, 100 μg/mL
  Growth temperature: 37°C
  Growth strain: DH5alpha
  Copy number: High Copy
Gene/Insert
  Gene/Insert name: Tacδ (alt name: CD25)
  Species: H. sapiens (human)
  Mutation: CD25 amino acids 1 to 263 fused to KLGFFKR cytoplasmic tail
  Promoter: CMV
  Tag / fusion protein: KLGFFKR (C terminal on insert)
  Cloning method: Unknown
  Sequencing primers: 5′ CMV-F; 3′ BGH-rev
Terms and licenses: Academic/Nonprofit Terms; Industry Terms: Not Available to Industry
How to cite: pcDNA 3.1 (+) Tacδ was a gift from Chinten James Lim (Addgene plasmid # 81177 ; http://n2t.net/addgene:81177 ; RRID:Addgene_81177)
