[The description below was written by a language model from this plasmid's Addgene catalogue record and pLannotate feature annotations shown in this document.]
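Description:
pcDNA 3.1 (+) Tacδ is a mammalian expression plasmid built on the Invitrogen pcDNA3.1(+) hygromycin backbone (about 6.4 kb in the sequenced record). It is propagated in E. coli from a high-copy ColE1/pUC-type origin under ampicillin selection (β-lactamase driven by its own promoter), and it also carries an f1 phage origin. For selection in mammalian cells, an SV40 enhancer/early promoter drives a hygromycin phosphotransferase gene terminated by the SV40 polyadenylation signal. The short bom, HIV-1 LTR, ble, lacI and lac promoter/operator fragments in the automated annotation appear to be backbone remnants or partial sequence matches rather than functional parts of the design.

The payload is a chimeric human membrane protein, Tacδ. It consists of amino acids 1 to 263 of CD25 (IL2RA, the interleukin-2 receptor alpha chain, also known as Tac) fused at the C terminus to a KLGFFKR cytoplasmic tail, which corresponds to the conserved membrane-proximal motif of alpha-integrin subunits. The annotated IL2RA coding region lies downstream of the CMV immediate-early enhancer and promoter and upstream of the bovine growth hormone polyadenylation signal, giving strong constitutive expression after transfection. A T7 promoter sits between the CMV promoter and the insert and could support in vitro transcription.

In this design, CD25 acts as a carrier that presents the isolated integrin motif at the cytoplasmic face of the membrane, separate from a full integrin. The associated work concerns the role of the KXGFFKR motif in chemoresistance. The hygromycin marker allows stable expressing cell lines to be derived. The cloning method is not recorded.
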