Features (pLannotate 1.2.2; 20 found; start..end, strand, type, name):
     28..80      -  misc_feature   bom (fragment): basis of mobility region from pBR322
    235..614     +  enhancer       CMV enhancer: human cytomegalovirus immediate early enhancer
    615..818     +  promoter       CMV promoter: human cytomegalovirus (CMV) immediate early promoter
    814..847     +  LTR            5' LTR (truncated) (fragment): truncated 5' long terminal repeat (LTR) from HIV-1
    863..881     +  promoter       T7 promoter: promoter for bacteriophage T7 RNA polymerase
    914..1705    +  CDS            IL2RA: IL2RA_HUMAN - Experimental evidence at protein level: Swiss-Prot protein existence level 1. Receptor for interleukin-2. The receptor is involved in the regulation of immune tolerance by controlling regulatory T cells (TREGs) activity. TREGs suppress the activation and expansion of autoreactive T-cells. From Homo sapiens (Human).
   1826..2050    +  polyA_signal   bGH poly(A) signal: bovine growth hormone polyadenylation signal
   2054..2075    +  promoter       SV40 promoter (fragment): SV40 enhancer and early promoter
   2096..2524    +  rep_origin     f1 ori (sequence partly withheld): f1 bacteriophage origin of replication; arrow indicates direction of (+) strand synthesis
   2538..2867    +  promoter       SV40 promoter: SV40 enhancer and early promoter
   2916..3941    +  CDS            HygR: aminoglycoside phosphotransferase from E. coli; aph(4)-Ia; confers resistance to hygromycin
   3951..4076    +  CDS            ble (fragment): BLE_KLEPN - Experimental evidence at protein level: Swiss-Prot protein existence level 1. Binding protein with a strong affinity to the bleomycin family of antibiotics. Binds to CL990; an antimitotic-antibiotic compound. From Klebsiella pneumoniae.
   4071..4192    +  polyA_signal   SV40 poly(A) signal: SV40 polyadenylation signal
   4265..4281    -  protein_bind   lac operator: The lac repressor binds to the lac operator to inhibit transcription in E. coli. This inhibition can be relieved by adding lactose or isopropyl-β-D-thiogalactopyranoside (IPTG). lac repressor encoded by lacI
   4289..4319    -  promoter       lac promoter: promoter for the E. coli lac operon
   4334..4355    -  protein_bind   CAP binding site: CAP binding activates transcription in the presence of cAMP. E. coli catabolite activator protein
   4368..4460    -  CDS            lacI (fragment): lac repressor; lacI; The lac repressor binds to the lac operator to inhibit transcription in E. coli. This inhibition can be relieved by adding lactose or isopropyl-β-D-thiogalactopyranoside (IPTG).
   4643..5231    -  rep_origin     ori: high-copy-number ColE1/pMB1/pBR322/pUC origin of replication
   5402..6262    -  CDS            AmpR: β-lactamase; bla; confers resistance to ampicillin, carbenicillin, and related antibiotics
   6263..6367    -  promoter       AmpR promoter: bla
>Addgene plasmid #81177 | pcDNA 3.1 (+) Tacδ | addgene full sequence | sequence record 169511 | Addgene NGS Result
GACGGATCGGGAGATCTCCCGATCCCCTATGGTGCACTCTCAGTACAATCTGCTCTGATGCCGCATAGTT
AAGCCAGTATCTGCTCCCTGCTTGTGTGTTGGAGGTCGCTGAGTAGTGCGCGAGCAAAATTTAAGCTACA
ACAAGGCAAGGCTTGACCGACAATTGCATGAAGAATCTGCTTAGGGTTAGGCGTTTTGCGCTGCTTCGCG
ATGTACGGGCCAGATATACGCGTTGACATTGATTATTGACTAGTTATTAATAGTAATCAATTACGGGGTC
ATTAGTTCATAGCCCATATATGGAGTTCCGCGTTACATAACTTACGGTAAATGGCCCGCCTGGCTGACCG
CCCAACGACCCCCGCCCATTGACGTCAATAATGACGTATGTTCCCATAGTAACGCCAATAGGGACTTTCC
ATTGACGTCAATGGGTGGAGTATTTACGGTAAACTGCCCACTTGGCAGTACATCAAGTGTATCATATGCC
AAGTACGCCCCCTATTGACGTCAATGACGGTAAATGGCCCGCCTGGCATTATGCCCAGTACATGACCTTA
TGGGACTTTCCTACTTGGCAGTACATCTACGTATTAGTCATCGCTATTACCATGGTGATGCGGTTTTGGC
AGTACATCAATGGGCGTGGATAGCGGTTTGACTCACGGGGATTTCCAAGTCTCCACCCCATTGACGTCAA
TGGGAGTTTGTTTTGGCACCAAAATCAACGGGACTTTCCAAAATGTCGTAACAACTCCGCCCCATTGACG
CAAATGGGCGGTAGGCGTGTACGGTGGGAGGTCTATATAAGCAGAGCTCTCTGGCTAACTAGAGAACCCA
CTGCTTACTGGCTTATCGAAATTAATACGACTCACTATAGGGAGACCCAAGCTGGCTAGCGTTTAAACTT
AAGATGGATTCATACCTGCTGATGTGGGGACTGCTCACGTTCATCATGGTGCCTGGCTGCCAGGCAGAGC
TCTGTGACGATGACCCGCCAGAGATCCCACACGCCACATTCAAAGCCATGGCCTACAAGGAAGGAACCAT
GTTGAACTGTGAATGCAAGAGAGGTTTCCGCAGAATAAAAAGCGGGTCACTCTATATGCTCTGTACAGGA
AACTCTAGCCACTCGTCCTGGGACAACCAATGTCAATGCACAAGCTCTGCCACTCGGAACACAACGAAAC
AAGTGACACCTCAACCTGAAGAACAGAAAGAAAGGAAAACCACAGAAATGCAAAGTCCAATGCAGCCAGT
GGACCAAGCGAGCCTTCCAGGTCACTGCAGGGAACCTCCACCATGGGAAAATGAAGCCACAGAGAGAATT
TATCATTTCGTGGTGGGGCAGATGGTTTATTATCAGTGCGTCCAGGGATACAGGGCTCTACACAGAGGTC
CTGCTGAGAGCGTCTGCAAAATGACCCACGGGAAGACAAGGTGGACCCAGCCCCAGCTCATATGCACAGG
TGAAATGGAGACCAGTCAGTTTCCAGGTGAAGAGAAGCCTCAGGCAAGCCCCGAAGGCCGTCCTGAGAGT
GAGACTTCCTGCCTCGTCACAACAACAGATTTTCAAATACAGACAGAAATGGCTGCAACCATGGAGACGT
CCATATTTACAACAGAGTACCAGGTAGCAGTGGCCGGCTGTGTTTTCCTGCTGATCAGCGTCCTCCTCCT
GAGTGGGCTCACCTGGCAGCGGAAGCTTGGATTCTTCAAACGCTAAGGATCCACTAGTCCAGTGTGGTGG
AATTCTGCAGATATCCAGCACAGTGGCGGCCGCTCGAGTCTAGAGGGCCCGTTTAAACCCGCTGATCAGC
CTCGACTGTGCCTTCTAGTTGCCAGCCATCTGTTGTTTGCCCCTCCCCCGTGCCTTCCTTGACCCTGGAA
GGTGCCACTCCCACTGTCCTTTCCTAATAAAATGAGGAAATTGCATCGCATTGTCTGAGTAGGTGTCATT
CTATTCTGGGGGGTGGGGTGGGGCAGGACAGCAAGGGGGAGGATTGGGAAGACAATAGCAGGCATGCTGG
GGATGCGGTGGGCTCTATGGCTTCTGAGGCGGAAAGAACCAGCTGGGGCTCTAGGGGGTATCCCC
[124 nt withheld, positions 2096-2219]
C
[91 nt withheld, positions 2221-2311]
A
[49 nt withheld, positions 2313-2361]
CCTTTGACGTTGGAGTCCACGTTCTTT
[37 nt withheld, positions 2389-2425]
ACCCTATCTCGGTCTATTCTTTTGATTTATAAGGGATTTTGCCGATTTCGGCCTATTGGTTAAAAAATGA
GCTGATTTAACAAAAATTTAACGCGAATTAATTCTGTGGAATGTGTGTCAGTTAGGGTGTGGAAAGTCCC
CAGGCTCCCCAGCAGGCAGAAGTATGCAAAGCATGCATCTCAATTAGTCAGCAACCAGGTGTGGAAAGTC
CCCAGGCTCCCCAGCAGGCAGAAGTATGCAAAGCATGCATCTCAATTAGTCAGCAACCATAGTCCCGCCC
CTAACTCCGCCCATCCCGCCCCTAACTCCGCCCAGTTCCGCCCATTCTCCGCCCCATGGCTGACTAATTT
TTTTTATTTATGCAGAGGCCGAGGCCGCCTCTGCCTCTGAGCTATTCCAGAAGTAGTGAGGAGGCTTTTT
TGGAGGCCTAGGCTTTTGCAAAAAGCTCCCGGGAGCTTGTATATCCATTTTCGGATCTGATCAGCACGTG
ATGAAAAAGCCTGAACTCACCGCGACGTCTGTCGAGAAGTTTCTGATCGAAAAGTTCGACAGCGTCTCCG
ACCTGATGCAGCTCTCGGAGGGCGAAGAATCTCGTGCTTTCAGCTTCGATGTAGGAGGGCGTGGATATGT
CCTGCGGGTAAATAGCTGCGCCGATGGTTTCTACAAAGATCGTTATGTTTATCGGCACTTTGCATCGGCC
GCGCTCCCGATTCCGGAAGTGCTTGACATTGGGGAATTCAGCGAGAGCCTGACCTATTGCATCTCCCGCC
GTGCACAGGGTGTCACGTTGCAAGACCTGCCTGAAACCGAACTGCCCGCTGTTCTGCAGCCGGTCGCGGA
GGCCATGGATGCGATCGCTGCGGCCGATCTTAGCCAGACGAGCGGGTTCGGCCCATTCGGACCGCAAGGA
ATCGGTCAATACACTACATGGCGTGATTTCATATGCGCGATTGCTGATCCCCATGTGTATCACTGGCAAA
CTGTGATGGACGACACCGTCAGTGCGTCCGTCGCGCAGGCTCTCGATGAGCTGATGCTTTGGGCCGAGGA
CTGCCCCGAAGTCCGGCACCTCGTGCACGCGGATTTCGGCTCCAACAATGTCCTGACGGACAATGGCCGC
ATAACAGCGGTCATTGACTGGAGCGAGGCGATGTTCGGGGATTCCCAATACGAGGTCGCCAACATCTTCT
TCTGGAGGCCGTGGTTGGCTTGTATGGAGCAGCAGACGCGCTACTTCGAGCGGAGGCATCCGGAGCTTGC
AGGATCGCCGCGGCTCCGGGCGTATATGCTCCGCATTGGTCTTGACCAACTCTATCAGAGCTTGGTTGAC
GGCAATTTCGATGATGCAGCTTGGGCGCAGGGTCGATGCGACGCAATCGTCCGATCCGGAGCCGGGACTG
TCGGGCGTACACAAATCGCCCGCAGAAGCGCGGCCGTCTGGACCGATGGCTGTGTAGAAGTACTCGCCGA
TAGTGGAAACCGACGCCCCAGCACTCGTCCGAGGGCAAAGGAATAGCACGTGCTACGAGATTTCGATTCC
ACCGCCGCCTTCTATGAAAGGTTGGGCTTCGGAATCGTTTTCCGGGACGCCGGCTGGATGATCCTCCAGC
GCGGGGATCTCATGCTGGAGTTCTTCGCCCACCCCAACTTGTTTATTGCAGCTTATAATGGTTACAAATA
AAGCAATAGCATCACAAATTTCACAAATAAAGCATTTTTTTCACTGCATTCTAGTTGTGGTTTGTCCAAA
CTCATCAATGTATCTTATCATGTCTGTATACCGTCGACCTCTAGCTAGAGCTTGGCGTAATCATGGTCAT
AGCTGTTTCCTGTGTGAAATTGTTATCCGCTCACAATTCCACACAACATACGAGCCGGAAGCATAAAGTG
TAAAGCCTGGGGTGCCTAATGAGTGAGCTAACTCACATTAATTGCGTTGCGCTCACTGCCCGCTTTCCAG
TCGGGAAACCTGTCGTGCCAGCTGCATTAATGAATCGGCCAACGCGCGGGGAGAGGCGGTTTGCGTATTG
GGCGCTCTTCCGCTTCCTCGCTCACTGACTCGCTGCGCTCGGTCGTTCGGCTGCGGCGAGCGGTATCAGC
TCACTCAAAGGCGGTAATACGGTTATCCACAGAATCAGGGGATAACGCAGGAAAGAACATGTGAGCAAAA
GGCCAGCAAAAGGCCAGGAACCGTAAAAAGGCCGCGTTGCTGGCGTTTTTCCATAGGCTCCGCCCCCCTG
ACGAGCATCACAAAAATCGACGCTCAAGTCAGAGGTGGCGAAACCCGACAGGACTATAAAGATACCAGGC
GTTTCCCCCTGGAAGCTCCCTCGTGCGCTCTCCTGTTCCGACCCTGCCGCTTACCGGATACCTGTCCGCC
TTTCTCCCTTCGGGAAGCGTGGCGCTTTCTCATAGCTCACGCTGTAGGTATCTCAGTTCGGTGTAGGTCG
TTCGCTCCAAGCTGGGCTGTGTGCACGAACCCCCCGTTCAGCCCGACCGCTGCGCCTTATCCGGTAACTA
TCGTCTTGAGTCCAACCCGGTAAGACACGACTTATCGCCACTGGCAGCAGCCACTGGTAACAGGATTAGC
AGAGCGAGGTATGTAGGCGGTGCTACAGAGTTCTTGAAGTGGTGGCCTAACTACGGCTACACTAGAAGAA
CAGTATTTGGTATCTGCGCTCTGCTGAAGCCAGTTACCTTCGGAAAAAGAGTTGGTAGCTCTTGATCCGG
CAAACAAACCACCGCTGGTAGCGGTGGTTTTTTTGTTTGCAAGCAGCAGATTACGCGCAGAAAAAAAGGA
TCTCAAGAAGATCCTTTGATCTTTTCTACGGGGTCTGACGCTCAGTGGAACGAAAACTCACGTTAAGGGA
TTTTGGTCATGAGATTATCAAAAAGGATCTTCACCTAGATCCTTTTAAATTAAAAATGAAGTTTTAAATC
AATCTAAAGTATATATGAGTAAACTTGGTCTGACAGTTACCAATGCTTAATCAGTGAGGCACCTATCTCA
GCGATCTGTCTATTTCGTTCATCCATAGTTGCCTGACTCCCCGTCGTGTAGATAACTACGATACGGGAGG
GCTTACCATCTGGCCCCAGTGCTGCAATGATACCGCGAGACCCACGCTCACCGGCTCCAGATTTATCAGC
AATAAACCAGCCAGCCGGAAGGGCCGAGCGCAGAAGTGGTCCTGCAACTTTATCCGCCTCCATCCAGTCT
ATTAATTGTTGCCGGGAAGCTAGAGTAAGTAGTTCGCCAGTTAATAGTTTGCGCAACGTTGTTGCCATTG
CTACAGGCATCGTGGTGTCACGCTCGTCGTTTGGTATGGCTTCATTCAGCTCCGGTTCCCAACGATCAAG
GCGAGTTACATGATCCCCCATGTTGTGCAAAAAAGCGGTTAGCTCCTTCGGTCCTCCGATCGTTGTCAGA
AGTAAGTTGGCCGCAGTGTTATCACTCATGGTTATGGCAGCACTGCATAATTCTCTTACTGTCATGCCAT
CCGTAAGATGCTTTTCTGTGACTGGTGAGTACTCAACCAAGTCATTCTGAGAATAGTGTATGCGGCGACC
GAGTTGCTCTTGCCCGGCGTCAATACGGGATAATACCGCGCCACATAGCAGAACTTTAAAAGTGCTCATC
ATTGGAAAACGTTCTTCGGGGCGAAAACTCTCAAGGATCTTACCGCTGTTGAGATCCAGTTCGATGTAAC
CCACTCGTGCACCCAACTGATCTTCAGCATCTTTTACTTTCACCAGCGTTTCTGGGTGAGCAAAAACAGG
AAGGCAAAATGCCGCAAAAAAGGGAATAAGGGCGACACGGAAATGTTGAATACTCATACTCTTCCTTTTT
CAATATTATTGAAGCATTTATCAGGGTTATTGTCTCATGAGCGGATACATATTTGAATGTATTTAGAAAA
ATAAACAAATAGGGGTTCCGCGCACATTTCCCCGAAAAGTGCCACCTGACGTC
